>Addgene plasmid #44146 | p7013 MSCV-IP N-HAonly 45E6nonsplice | addgene partial sequence | sequence record 63319 | pLXSN5 5'-CCCTTGAACCTCCTCGTTCGACC-3'
TTACCGCCCTCCTCCTTCTCTGGCGCCGGAATTAGATCTGCCACCATGCTCGATGGAGGATACCCATACG
ATGTTCCAGATTACGCTGCTCGAGGTTATCAAACAAGTTTGTACAAAAAAGTTGGCGCGCGCTTTGACGA
TCCAAAGCAACGACCCTACAAGCTACCAGATTTGTGCACAGAATTGAATACATCACTACAAGACGTATCT
ATTGCCTGTGTATATTGCAAAGCAACATTGGAACGCACCGAGCTATATCAATTTGCTTTTAAAGATTTAT
GTATAGTGTATAGAGACTGTATAGCATATGCTGCATGCCATAAATGTATAGACTTTTATTCCAGAATTAG
AGAATTAAGATATTATTCAAACTCTGTATATGGAGAGACACTGGAAAAAATAACTAATACAGAGTTGTAT
AATTTGTTAATAAGGTGCCTGCGGTGCCAGAAACCATTGAACCCAGCAGAAAAACGTAGACACCTTAAGG
ACAAACGAAGATTTCACAGCATAGCTGGACAGTACCGAGGGCAGTGTAATACATGTTGTGACCAGGCACG
GCAAGAAAGACTTCGCAGACGTAGGGAAACACAAGTATAGTACCCAACTTTCTTGTACAAAGTGGTTCGA
TAACGAATTCCGCCCCCCCCCCCTAACGTTACTGGCCGAAGCCGCTTGGAATAA
