[The description below was written by a language model from this plasmid's Addgene catalogue record.]
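Description:
p7013 MSCV-IP N-HAonly 45E6nonsplice is a retroviral mammalian expression plasmid built on the MSCV-IP N-HAonly backbone, a murine stem cell virus-derived vector of about 8.1 kb that reaches roughly 8.6 kb with its insert. It is propagated in E. coli under ampicillin selection; the record gives no feature table, does not state the bacterial origin of replication, and lists the copy number as unknown. In mammalian cells, transduced populations are selected with puromycin.

The payload is the E6 open reading frame of human papillomavirus type 45 (about 500 bp), introduced by Gateway recombination and transcribed from the MSCV long terminal repeat, which serves as the promoter. The backbone supplies an N-terminal HA epitope tag. The viral ORF lacks its own start codon, so translation initiates only from the tag and every E6 molecule produced carries HA. The internal splice site of E6 has been mutated ("nonsplice"), which should prevent the transcript from being processed into the truncated spliced E6 isoforms typical of some papillomavirus types, favouring expression of the full-length protein. The puromycin resistance protein is translated from an IRES, linking drug resistance to expression of the E6 message on a single bicistronic transcript.

The vector is suited to producing retrovirus for stable expression of HA-tagged HPV45 E6 in mammalian cells. The associated study surveyed host cell proteins that bind E6 proteins from diverse papillomavirus types, which fits with use of the HA tag for affinity purification and detection of E6 complexes.
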