Addgene plasmid #44146: p7013 MSCV-IP N-HAonly 45E6nonsplice
Depositing lab: Peter Howley. Depositing organization: Harvard Medical School. Publication: Comprehensive analysis of host cellular interactions with human papillomavirus E6 proteins identifies new E6 binding partners and reflects viral diversity. White EA, Kramer RE, Tan MJ, Hayes SD, Harper JW, Howley PM. J Virol. 2012 Dec;86(24):13174-86. doi: 10.1128/JVI.02172-12. Epub 2012 Sep 26. PubMed 23015706.
Backbone
  Vector backbone: MSCV-IP N-HAonly
  Backbone size w/o insert (bp): 8100
  Total vector size (bp): 8600
  Modifications to backbone: Retroviral vector for HA-tagged HPV45 E6 expression. No starting ATG in viral ORF, translation begins from tag only. Puro resistance protein expressed from an IRES.
  Vector type: Mammalian Expression, Retroviral
  Selectable markers: Puromycin
Growth in bacteria
  Bacterial resistance: Ampicillin, 100 μg/mL
  Growth temperature: 37°C
  Growth strain: DH5alpha
  Copy number: Unknown
Gene/Insert
  Gene/Insert name: HPV45E6
  Species: HPV45
  Insert size (bp): 500
  Mutation: Internal splice site mutated.
  Promoter: MSCV LTR
  Tag / fusion protein: HA (N terminal on backbone)
  Cloning method: Gateway Cloning
  Sequencing primers: 5′ unknown
Resource information
  A portion of this plasmid was derived from a plasmid made by: From DKFZ.
Terms and licenses: Academic/Nonprofit Terms; Industry Terms: Not Available to Industry
Depositor comments: DKFZ is the co-provider of this plasmid.
How to cite: p7013 MSCV-IP N-HAonly 45E6nonsplice was a gift from Peter Howley (Addgene plasmid # 44146 ; http://n2t.net/addgene:44146 ; RRID:Addgene_44146)
